>Addgene plasmid #117785 | pPRISM-Fuse-gcry-eGFP | addgene full sequence | sequence record 227666 | Addgene NGS Result
CGGGTTTCGCCACCTCTGACTTGAGCGTCGATTTTTGTGATGCTCGTCAGGGGGGCGGAGCCTATGGAAA
AACGCCAGCAACGCGGCCTTTTTACGGTTCCTGGCCTTTTGCTGGCCTTTTGCTCACATGTTCTTTCCTG
CGTTATCCCCTGATTCTGTGGATAACCGTATTACCGCCTTTGAGTGAGCTGATACCGCTCGCCGCAGCCG
AACGACCGAGCGCAGCGAGTCAGTGAGCGAGGAAGCGGAACAGATTTAAATGGTACCGAGCAGAGGTGTA
AAAAGTACTCAAAAATTTTACTCAAGTGAAAGTACAAGTACTTAGGGAAAATTTTACTCAATTAAAAGTA
AAAGTATCTGGCTAGAATCTTACTTGAGTAAAAGTAAAAAAGTACTCCATTAAAATTGTACTTGAGTATT
AAGGAAGTAAAAGTAAAAGCAAGAAAGAAAACTAGAGTGGTCTCCCTTTAGTGAGGGTCAATTGATGGGA
GGCGTTCGGGCCACAGCGGACACGCAGGTGCGCAACGCAATTAATGTGAGTTAGCTCACTCATTAGGCAC
CCCAGGCTTTACACTTTATGCTTCCGGCTCGTATGTTGTGTGGAATTGTGAGCGGATAACAATTTCACAC
AGGAAACAGCTATGACCATGATTACGCCAAGCGCGCAATTAACCCTCACTAAAGGGAACAAAAGCTGGAG
GACCTCGAGGGGGGGCCCGGTACCCAATTCGCCCTATAGTGAGTCGTATTACGCGCGCTCACTGGCCGTC
GTTTTACAACGTCGTGACTGGGAAAACCCTGGCGTTACCCAACTTAATCGCCTTGCAGCACATCCCCCTT
TCGCCAGCTGGCGTAATAGCGAAGAGGCCCGCACCGATCGCCCTTCCCAACAGTTGCGCAGCCTGAATGG
CGAATGGACCTGCCACACTTCTAGGAGGAGGTAGCGGAGGTAGCGGAGCCTCCTCCGAGGACGTCATCAA
GGAGTTCATGCGCTTCAAGGTGCGCATGGAGGGCTCCGTGAACGGCCACGAGTTCGAGATCGAGGGCGAG
GGCGAGGGCCGCCCCTACGAGGGCACCCAGACCGCCAAGCTGAAGGTGACCAAGGGCGGCCCCCTGCCCT
TCGCCTGGGACATCCTGTCCCCTCAGTTCCAGTACGGCTCCAAGGCCTACGTGAAGCACCCCGCCGACAT
CCCCGACTACTTGAAGCTGTCCTTCCCCGAGGGCTTCAAGTGGGAGCGCGTGATGAACTTCGAGGACGGC
GGCGTGGTGACCGTGACCCAGGACTCCTCCCTGCAGGACGGCGAGTTCATCTACAAGGTGAAGCTGCGCG
GCACCAACTTCCCCTCCGACGGCCCCGTAATGCAGAAGAAGACCATGGGCTGGGAGGCCTCCACCGAGCG
GATGTACCCCGAGGACGGCGCCCTGAAGGGCGAGATCAAGATGAGGCTGAAGCTGAAGGACGGCGGCCAC
TACGACGCCGAGGTCAAGACCACCTACATGGCCAAGAAGCCCGTGCAGCTGCCCGGCGCCTACAAGACCG
ACATCAAGCTGGACATCACCTCCCACAACGAGGACTACACCATCGTGGAACAGTACGAGCGCGCCGAGGG
CCGCCACTCCACCGGAGCCTAAGACTAGTAATTAAGTCTCAGCCACCGTTAACTGAACATGTCAAAACCT
GTGGAGACTGTTGAGATTTGATGTTCTGAAAAGATAAAGCCTATAAATAAAATGTTGCCCAAATTTCCTG
CCTGATGTTTTTCTTTGTCTTTGCTACATGGCTTTGCTGCTCGGATCGGCTCACTCTGTGTATGCCACGT
TCACTTTGTACTCTCCTTCTCACGGTAGGTTTATTATTTTTAGATGTGCAGTTAGTTTCTGTGAAATAAC
ACACCACACACTGATATTGTCTGTGCATTGACTTGGTGAGTGCACATTGTTTTTGATCTTGACATATTTA
TATTTGATTGATCAGGTGAACTGTGTGAATCTAAAGTGCTCCATACAGATGTTCTGCATTGAAAATATTC
TCATTTTATTAGTGGAAGTGAGTGTATGCCACATCCAATCAATTTCAGCAAACACCCCAGTATGATTTAA
TGCAAAAAAATGAAGGTATCAAACACGCATTACTACTTTGCAGTTAAATATTTAACATTTATTCCAACAC
GAAAAAAAGCAGTAAATAACACTTTGACAAACACGTCAGGACATCTTATTTTTGTCACCCTCACAGGCAA
TTTAGTATAATATATTATATATATATATATATCATATAATAATATTCAGTATAATATATATATATATATC
ATATTATAATATTCAGTATAATATAAAACACAAACACATATATGTATAATATAATATAACATTTTTATTT
ATTGAGATGCCTCTATGGACCGTGTTATAAGAAGTAAAGATCAGGAGAAGTAAACATGAAGTGTAATTAT
GAATACTGATGTTAAATTAAGCTATGATGAGTTTTCACTGTTAATTTACCATCTCAATTAAATGTTGATG
CCTCCATGACCAAGTTAAGCAGATGAGACTGAGGACAACTGTAGAAGACAAGATGTTCACTTTGCTGAAT
ATAGCTGGCTTGACAGTTATCTATGACTCTATAAATATATATATATTTTTTTTTTATAAAATGATTTATT
TATAACTATATATCCATTTCTCAGACAGGTGCTTCATATCCCTCACTCCCGTAGCTGTCCATGCTGGATC
TGTCCCCGTTGTTTTTAAAAAGCTAAATAAGTTATTAACATGACTGCATCCAGCGAGCCAAACCTGTCTG
GTGTACAGCTACCAGAGAAGCTTGAGATCCTAGTCACCGGCGTTCCTAGTTCTTTAAACTGTTACAAAGT
GTTTGGACCAGCAACTGAATTGCACTGTAAATTACCACATCAGGGTCTCCGGGGTCAACGCTGCTAAGCA
ATGGACTGGAAAATTTGTGACATTGAGTTTTTGGAATAACTGGGAATGCTGGATAACTCTTTGGGTAAAG
CTATGGAACAAAAGTACCAGCATGAACTAAGAAATGACTGTCACAGCACAACATCAAACACAATGCAAGA
CAAAGGTTCTCTGCTTTTGCCTTACTTGACAGAAAAAGTAAGCTCTAGGTTCATCGCATGCAGACAGCAG
CAATACATGACATATATAAAGGCTGGCTCTTTTCTCCCTTCCATTGAACTGAAACTTCCACTCAGTCAGA
CTTGCGGGGGATCCACAGCCTGACTAACTCGACAAACCCCCCCAAACCTAAGGTGAGTTGATCTTTAAGC
TTTTTACATTTTCAGCTCGCATATATCAATTCGCGCGCATTGTCACACTAGCACCCACTAGCGGTCAGAC
TGCAGATTGCAGCACGAAACAGGAAGCTGACTCCACATGGTCACATGCTCACTGAAGTGTTGACTTCCCT
GACAGCTGTGCACTTTCTAAACCGGTTTTCTCATTCATTTACAGTTCAGCCGGAATTCACCTCGAGACCA
TGGCTCCAAAGAAGAAGCGTAAGGTAACCATGGTGAGCAAGGGCGAGGAGCTGTTCACCGGGGTGGTGCC
CATCCTGGTCGAGCTGGACGGCGACGTAAACGGCCACAAGTTCAGCGTGTCCGGCGAGGGCGAGGGCGAT
GCCACCTACGGCAAGCTGACCCTGAAGTTCATCTGCACCACCGGCAAGCTGCCCGTGCCCTGGCCCACCC
TCGTGACCACCCTGACCTACGGCGTGCAGTGCTTCAGCCGCTACCCCGACCACATGAAGCAGCACGACTT
CTTCAAGTCCGCCATGCCCGAAGGCTACGTCCAGGAGCGCACCATCTTCTTCAAGGACGACGGCAACTAC
AAGACCCGCGCCGAGGTGAAGTTCGAGGGCGACACCCTGGTGAACCGCATCGAGCTGAAGGGCATCGACT
TCAAGGAGGACGGCAACATCCTGGGGCACAAGCTGGAGTACAACTACAACAGCCACAACGTCTATATCAT
GGCCGACAAGCAGAAGAACGGCATCAAGGTGAACTTCAAGATCCGCCACAACATCGAGGACGGCAGCGTG
CAGCTCGCCGACCACTACCAGCAGAACACCCCCATCGGCGACGGCCCCGTGCTGCTGCCCGACAACCACT
ACCTGAGCACCCAGTCCGCCCTGAGCAAAGACCCCAACGAGAAGCGCGATCACATGGTCCTGCTGGAGTT
CGTGACCGCCGCCGGGATCACTCTCGGCATGGACGAGCTGTACAAGTAAAGATCTGTGCCTTCTAGTTGC
CAGCCATCTGTTGTTTGCCCCTCCCCCGTGCCTTCCTTGACCCTGGAAGGTGCCACTCCCACTGTCCTTT
CCTAATAAAATGAGGAAATTGCATCGCATTGTCTGAGTAGGTGTCATTCTATTCTGGGGGGTGGGGTGGG
GCAGGACAGCAAGGGGGAGGATTGGGAAGACAATAGCAGGCATGCTGGGGATGCGGTGGGCTCTATGGCT
TCTGAGGCGGAAAGAACCAAAGGGCGAATTAATTCATTGATGAGTTTGGACAAACCACAACTAGAATGCA
GTGAAAAAAATGCTTTATTTGTGAAATTTGTGATGCTATTGCTTTATTTGTAACCATTATAAGCTGCAAT
AAACAAGTTAACAACAACAATTGCATTCATTTTATGTTTCAGGTTCAGGGGGAGGTGTGGGAGGTTTTTT
AAAGCAAGTAAAACCTCTACAAATGTGGTCATTGATGAGTTTGGACAAACCACAACTAGAATGCAGTGAA
AAAAATGCTTTATTTGTGAAATTTGTGATGCTATTGCTTTATTTGTAACCATTATAAGCTGCAATAAACA
AGTTAACAACAACAATTGCATTCATTTTATGTTTCAGGTTCAGGGGGAGGTGTGGGAGGTTTTTTAAAGC
AAGTAAAACCTCTACAAATGTGGTCATTCAGATCAATTAACCCTCACCCGGGCTAGCGATGCATGGGAGC
TCTGACGTACGTTGTCTAGCAAGGAAGTGAAGAGCTATCCGGATATATATGTATGTTATCATAACTGTAC
TGGCTATGTCAGGTGGTAATGACTGTAACGTTACGTTACTCGTTGTAGGCACGACATTGAATATGCTCTT
CTCCGCTGTGGCCCGAACGCCTCCCGCTAGCGATGGGATCTAATACGACTCACTATAGGGAGACCAAGGG
AAAATAGAATGAAGTGATCTCCAAAAAATAAGTACTTTTTGACTGTAAATAAAATTGTAAGGAGTAAAAA
GTACTTTTTTTTCTAAAAAAATGTAATTAAGTAAAAGTAAAAGTATTGATTTTTAATTGTACTCAAGTAA
AGTAAAAATCCCCAAAAATAATACTTAAGTACAGTAATCAAGTAAAATTACTCAAGTACTTTACACCTCT
GGGATCCAGCTGCATCATGAACAATAAAACTGTCTGCTTACATAAACAGTAATACAAGGGGTGTTATGAG
CCATATTCAACGGGAAACGTCGAGGCCGCGATTAAATTCCAACATGGATGCTGATTTATATGGGTATAAA
TGGGCTCGCGATAATGTCGGGCAATCAGGTGCGACAATCTATCGCTTGTATGGGAAGCCCGATGCGCCAG
AGTTGTTTCTGAAACATGGCAAAGGTAGCGTTGCCAATGATGTTACAGATGAGATGGTCAGACTAAACTG
GCTGACGGAATTTATGCCTCTTCCGACCATCAAGCATTTTATCCGTACTCCTGATGATGCATGGTTACTC
ACCACTGCGATCCCCGGAAAAACAGCATTCCAGGTATTAGAAGAATATCCTGATTCAGGTGAAAATATTG
TTGATGCGCTGGCAGTGTTCCTGCGCCGGTTGCATTCGATTCCTGTTTGTAATTGTCCTTTTAACAGCGA
TCGCGTATTTCGTCTCGCTCAGGCGCAATCACGAATGAATAACGGTTTGGTTGATGCGAGTGATTTTGAT
GACGAGCGTAATGGCTGGCCTGTTGAACAAGTCTGGAAAGAAATGCATAAACTTTTGCCATTCTCACCGG
ATTCAGTCGTCACTCATGGTGATTTCTCACTTGATAACCTTATTTTTGACGAGGGGAAATTAATAGGTTG
TATTGATGTTGGACGAGTCGGAATCGCAGACCGATACCAGGATCTTGCCATCCTATGGAACTGCCTCGGT
GAGTTTTCTCCTTCATTACAGAAACGGCTTTTTCAAAAATATGGTATTGATAATCCTGATATGAATAAAT
TGCAGTTTCATTTGATGCTCGATGAGTTTTTCTAATCAGAATTGGTTAATTGGTTGTAACACTGGCAAAA
AGGATCTAGGTGAAGATCCTTTTTGATAATCTCATGACCAAAATCCCTTAACGTGAGTTTTCGTTCCACT
GAGCGTCAGACCCCGTAGAAAAGATCAAAGGATCTTCTTGAGATCCTTTTTTTCTGCGCGTAATCTGCTG
CTTGCAAACAAAAAAACCACCGCTACCAGCGGTGGTTTGTTTGCCGGATCAAGAGCTACCAACTCTTTTT
CCGAAGGTAACTGGCTTCAGCAGAGCGCAGATACCAAATACTGTTCTTCTAGTGTAGCCGTAGTTAGGCC
ACCACTTCAAGAACTCTGTAGCACCGCCTACATACCTCGCTCTGCTAATCCTGTTACCAGTGGCTGCTGC
CAGTGGCGATAAGTCGTGTCTTACCGGGTTGGACTCAAGACGATAGTTACCGGATAAGGCGCAGCGGTCG
GGCTGAACGGGGGGTTCGTGCACACAGCCCAGCTTGGAGCGAACGACCTACACCGAACTGAGATACCTAC
AGCGTGAGCTATGAGAAAGCGCCACGGTTCCCGAAGGGAGAAAGGCGGACAGGTATCCGGTAAGCGGCAG
GGTCGGAACAGGAGAGCGCACGAGGGAGCTTCCAGGGGGAAACGCCTGGTATCTTTATAGTCCTGT
Features (pLannotate 1.2.2; 20 found; start..end, strand, type, name):
    457..475     -  promoter       T7 Φ3.8 promoter (fragment): weak promoter for bacteriophage T7 RNA polymerase
    532..553     +  protein_bind   CAP binding site: CAP binding activates transcription in the presence of cAMP. E. coli catabolite activator protein
    568..598     +  promoter       lac promoter: promoter for the E. coli lac operon
    606..622     +  protein_bind   lac operator: The lac repressor binds to the lac operator to inhibit transcription in E. coli. This inhibition can be relieved by adding lactose or isopropyl-β-D-thiogalactopyranoside (IPTG). lac repressor encoded by lacI
    667..685     +  promoter       T3 promoter: promoter for bacteriophage T3 RNA polymerase
    701..724     +  misc_feature   MCS (fragment): pBluescript multiple cloning site
    733..751     -  promoter       T7 promoter: promoter for bacteriophage T7 RNA polymerase
    759..914     +  CDS            lacZα (fragment): LacZα fragment of β-galactosidase; lacZ fragment
    958..1632    +  CDS            mRFP1: monomeric derivative of DsRed (Campbell et al., 2002) mammalian codon-optimized
   2293..2309    +  promoter       LEU2 promoter (fragment): S. cerevisiae LEU2
   3530..4249    +  CDS            EGFP: the original enhanced GFP (Yang et al., 1996) mammalian codon-optimized
   4254..4478    +  polyA_signal   bGH poly(A) signal: bovine growth hormone polyadenylation signal
   4482..4499    +  promoter       SV40 promoter (fragment): SV40 enhancer and early promoter
   4548..4629    -  polyA_signal   SV40 poly(A) signal: SV40 polyadenylation signal
   4652..4719    -  CDS            large T antigen (fragment): large T antigen from SV40 (simian virus 40)
   4753..4834    -  polyA_signal   SV40 poly(A) signal: SV40 polyadenylation signal
   4857..4924    -  CDS            large T antigen (fragment): large T antigen from SV40 (simian virus 40)
   5151..5169    +  promoter       T7 promoter: promoter for bacteriophage T7 RNA polymerase
   5456..6265    +  CDS            KanR: aminoglycoside phosphotransferase; aph(3')-Ia; confers resistance to kanamycin in bacteria or G418 (Geneticin®) in eukaryotes
   6408..70      +  rep_origin     ori (across the origin): high-copy-number ColE1/pMB1/pBR322/pUC origin of replication
