[The description below was written by a language model from this plasmid's Addgene catalogue record and pLannotate feature annotations shown in this document.]
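Description:
pPRISM-Fuse-gcry-eGFP is a 6.9 kb donor plasmid for precise CRISPR-directed genomic integration by the GeneWeld method, in which short homology arms direct insertion of a cassette at a nuclease-cut target site. It is built on the small pK backbone and is classed as a synthetic biology vector. Propagation in E. coli relies on a high-copy ColE1/pUC-type origin and a kanamycin resistance gene (aph(3')-Ia). The record lists zebrafish as the associated species, and the depositor notes that the donor may also work in other organisms.

The roughly 4 kb payload has two parts. The first is an mRFP1 coding sequence, the listed insert. No dedicated eukaryotic promoter is annotated upstream of it, which fits the "Fuse" name and suggests that mRFP is meant to be joined to, and expressed from, the targeted endogenous gene, although the record does not spell this out. Just upstream sit a lac promoter/operator, T3 and T7 promoters, a multiple cloning site remnant and a lacZα fragment; these may mark a position where homology arms are cloned, but that role is not stated either.

The second part is a secondary marker described by the depositor as a gamma-crystallin promoter driving NLS-eGFP. Only the EGFP coding sequence and the bGH polyadenylation signal that follows it are annotated, while the promoter itself falls in the unannotated region upstream. Such a marker would typically give lens fluorescence for identifying carriers of the integrated cassette independently of target gene expression. Two reverse-strand SV40 poly(A) signals lie downstream of this unit. Several short hits, such as the LEU2 and SV40 promoter fragments, are probably incidental annotation matches. The depositor also reports sequence discrepancies against the repository's quality control result that do not affect function.
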