Addgene plasmid #117785: pPRISM-Fuse-gcry-eGFP
Purpose: Donor for precise CRISPR directed genomic integration using the GeneWeld method
Depositing lab: Jeffrey Essner. Depositing organization: Iowa State University. Publication: Efficient targeted integration directed by short homology in zebrafish and mammalian cells. Wierson WA, Welker JM, Almeida MP, Mann CM, Webster DA, Torrie ME, Weiss TJ, Kambakam S, Vollbrecht MK, Lan M, McKeighan KC, Levey J, Ming Z, Wehmeier A, Mikelson CS, Haltom JA, Kwan KM, Chien CB, Balciunas D, Ekker SC, Clark KJ, Webber BR, Moriarity BS, Solin SL, Carlson DF, Dobbs DL, McGrail M, Essner J. Elife. 2020 May 15;9. pii: 53968. doi: 10.7554/eLife.53968. PubMed 32412410.
Backbone
  Vector backbone: pK
  Backbone manufacturer: Karl J. Clark
  Backbone size w/o insert (bp): 2856
  Vector type: Synthetic Biology
Growth in bacteria
  Bacterial resistance: Kanamycin, 50 μg/mL
  Growth temperature: 30°C
  Growth strain: NEB Stable
  Copy number: High Copy
Gene/Insert
  Gene/Insert name: mRFP (alt name: RFP)
  Species: D. rerio (zebrafish)
  Insert size (bp): 4070
  Cloning method: Gibson Cloning
  Sequencing primers: 5′ aaaagcaagaaagaaaactagagtgg; 3′ atggctcataacaccccttg
Terms and licenses: Academic/Nonprofit Terms; Industry Terms: Not Available to Industry
Depositor comments: Secondary gene is a gamma-crystalin promoter driving NLS-eGFP. Online tools and cloning help available at <www.genesculpt.org/gtaghd/>. May work in additional species beyond those listed. Please note that some discrepancies were found between Addgene's quality control result and the depositor's provided sequence. The depositor noted that these discrepancies do NOT affect plasmid function.
How to cite: pPRISM-Fuse-gcry-eGFP was a gift from Jeffrey Essner (Addgene plasmid # 117785 ; http://n2t.net/addgene:117785 ; RRID:Addgene_117785)
