>Addgene plasmid #117785 | pPRISM-Fuse-gcry-eGFP | depositor partial sequence | sequence record 222308 | Backbone
TGAAGAGCTATCCGGATATATATGTATGTTATCATAACTGTACTGGCTATGTCAGGTGGTAATGACTGTA
ACGTTACGTTACTCGTTGTAGGCACGACATTGAATATGCTCTTCTCCGCTGTGGCCCGAACGCCTCCCGC
TAGCGATGGGATCTAATACGACTCACTATAGGGAGACCAAGGGAAAATAGAATGAAGTGATCTCCAAAAA
ATAAGTACTTTTTGACTGTAAATAAAATTGTAAGGAGTAAAAAGTACTTTTTTTTCTAAAAAAATGTAAT
TAAGTAAAAGTAAAAGTATTGATTTTTAATTGTACTCAAGTAAAGTAAAAATCCCCAAAAATAATACTTA
AGTACAGTAATCAAGTAAAATTACTCAAGTACTTTACACCTCTGGGATCCAGCTGCATCATGAACAATAA
AACTGTCTGCTTACATAAACAGTAATACAAGGGGTGTTATGAGCCATATTCAACGGGAAACGTCGAGGCC
GCGATTAAATTCCAACATGGATGCTGATTTATATGGGTATAAATGGGCTCGCGATAATGTCGGGCAATCA
GGTGCGACAATCTATCGCTTGTATGGGAAGCCCGATGCGCCAGAGTTGTTTCTGAAACATGGCAAAGGTA
GCGTTGCCAATGATGTTACAGATGAGATGGTCAGACTAAACTGGCTGACGGAATTTATGCCTCTTCCGAC
CATCAAGCATTTTATCCGTACTCCTGATGATGCATGGTTACTCACCACTGCGATCCCCGGAAAAACAGCA
TTCCAGGTATTAGAAGAATATCCTGATTCAGGTGAAAATATTGTTGATGCGCTGGCAGTGTTCCTGCGCC
GGTTGCATTCGATTCCTGTTTGTAATTGTCCTTTTAACAGCGATCGCGTATTTCGTCTCGCTCAGGCGCA
ATCACGAATGAATAACGGTTTGGTTGATGCGAGTGATTTTGATGACGAGCGTAATGGCTGGCCTGTTGAA
CAAGTCTGGAAAGAAATGCATAAACTTTTGCCATTCTCACCGGATTCAGTCGTCACTCATGGTGATTTCT
CACTTGATAACCTTATTTTTGACGAGGGGAAATTAATAGGTTGTATTGATGTTGGACGAGTCGGAATCGC
AGACCGATACCAGGATCTTGCCATCCTATGGAACTGCCTCGGTGAGTTTTCTCCTTCATTACAGAAACGG
CTTTTTCAAAAATATGGTATTGATAATCCTGATATGAATAAATTGCAGTTTCATTTGATGCTCGATGAGT
TTTTCTAATCAGAATTGGTTAATTGGTTGTAACACTGGCAAAAAGGATCTAGGTGAAGATCCTTTTTGAT
AATCTCATGACCAAAATCCCTTAACGTGAGTTTTCGTTCCACTGAGCGTCAGACCCCGTAGAAAAGATCA
AAGGATCTTCTTGAGATCCTTTTTTTCTGCGCGTAATCTGCTGCTTGCAAACAAAAAAACCACCGCTACC
AGCGGTGGTTTGTTTGCCGGATCAAGAGCTACCAACTCTTTTTCCGAAGGTAACTGGCTTCAGCAGAGCG
CAGATACCAAATACTGTTCTTCTAGTGTAGCCGTAGTTAGGCCACCACTTCAAGAACTCTGTAGCACCGC
CTACATACCTCGCTCTGCTAATCCTGTTACCAGTGGCTGCTGCCAGTGGCGATAAGTCGTGTCTTACCGG
GTTGGACTCAAGACGATAGTTACCGGATAAGGCGCAGCGGTCGGGCTGAACGGGGGGTTCGTGCACACAG
CCCAGCTTGGAGCGAACGACCTACACCGAACTGAGATACCTACAGCGTGAGCTATGAGAAAGCGCCACGG
TTCCCGAAGGGAGAAAGGCGGACAGGTATCCGGTAAGCGGCAGGGTCGGAACAGGAGAGCGCACGAGGGA
GCTTCCAGGGGGAAACGCCTGGTATCTTTATAGTCCTGTCGGGTTTCGCCACCTCTGACTTGAGCGTCGA
TTTTTGTGATGCTCGTCAGGGGGGCGGAGCCTATGGAAAAACGCCAGCAACGCGGCCTTTTTACGGTTCC
TGGCCTTTTGCTGGCCTTTTGCTCACATGTTCTTTCCTGCGTTATCCCCTGATTCTGTGGATAACCGTAT
TACCGCCTTTGAGTGAGCTGATACCGCTCGCCGCAGCCGAACGACCGAGCGCAGCGAGTCAGTGAGCGAG
GAAGCGGAACAGATTTAAATGGTACCGAGCAGAGGTGTAAAAAGTACTCAAAAATTTTACTCAAGTGAAA
GTACAAGTACTTAGGGAAAATTTTACTCAATTAAAAGTAAAAGTATCTGGCTAGAATCTTACTTGAGTAA
AAGTAAAAAAGTACTCCATTAAAATTGTACTTGAGTATTAAGGAAGTAAAAGTAAAAGCAAGAAAGAAAA
CTAGAGTGGTCTCCCTTTAGTGAGGGTCAATTGATGGGAGGCGTTCGGGCCACAGCGGACACGCAGGTGC
GCAACGCAATTAATGTGAGTTAGCTCACTCATTAGGCACCCCAGGCTTTACACTTTATGCTTCCGGCTCG
TATGTTGTGTGGAATTGTGAGCGGATAACAATTTCACACAGGAAACAGCTATGACCATGATTACGCCAAG
CGCGCAATTAACCCTCACTAAAGGGAACAAAAGCTGGAGGACCTCGAGGGGGGGCCCGGTACCCAATTCG
CCCTATAGTGAGTCGTATTACGCGCGCTCACTGGCCGTCGTTTTACAACGTCGTGACTGGGAAAACCCTG
GCGTTACCCAACTTAATCGCCTTGCAGCACATCCCCCTTTCGCCAGCTGGCGTAATAGCGAAGAGGCCCG
CACCGATCGCCCTTCCCAACAGTTGCGCAGCCTGAATGGCGAATGGACCTGCCACA
