>Addgene plasmid #117785 | pPRISM-Fuse-gcry-eGFP | depositor partial sequence | sequence record 222309 | Insert
CTTCTAGGAGGAGGTAGCGGAGGTAGCGGAGCCTCCTCCGAGGACGTCATCAAGGAGTTCATGCGCTTCA
AGGTGCGCATGGAGGGCTCCGTGAACGGCCACGAGTTCGAGATCGAGGGCGAGGGCGAGGGCCGCCCCTA
CGAGGGCACCCAGACCGCCAAGCTGAAGGTGACCAAGGGCGGCCCCCTGCCCTTCGCCTGGGACATCCTG
TCCCCTCAGTTCCAGTACGGCTCCAAGGCCTACGTGAAGCACCCCGCCGACATCCCCGACTACTTGAAGC
TGTCCTTCCCCGAGGGCTTCAAGTGGGAGCGCGTGATGAACTTCGAGGACGGCGGCGTGGTGACCGTGAC
CCAGGACTCCTCCCTGCAGGACGGCGAGTTCATCTACAAGGTGAAGCTGCGCGGCACCAACTTCCCCTCC
GACGGCCCCGTAATGCAGAAGAAGACCATGGGCTGGGAGGCCTCCACCGAGCGGATGTACCCCGAGGACG
GCGCCCTGAAGGGCGAGATCAAGATGAGGCTGAAGCTGAAGGACGGCGGCCACTACGACGCCGAGGTCAA
GACCACCTACATGGCCAAGAAGCCCGTGCAGCTGCCCGGCGCCTACAAGACCGACATCAAGCTGGACATC
ACCTCCCACAACGAGGACTACACCATCGTGGAACAGTACGAGCGCGCCGAGGGCCGCCACTCCACCGGAG
CCTAAGACTAGTAATTAAGTCTCAGCCACCGTTAACTGAACATGTCAAAACCTGTGGAGACTGTTGAGAT
TTGATGTTCTGAAAAGATAAAGCCTATAAATAAAATGTTGCCCAAATTTCCTGCCTGATGTTTTTCTTTG
TCTTTGCTACATGGCTTTGCTGCTCGGATCGGCTCACTCTGTGTATGCCACGTTCACTTTGTACTCTCCT
TCTCACGGTAGGTTTATTATTTTTAGATGTGCAGTTAGTTTCTGTGAAATAACACACCACACACTGATAT
TGTCTGTGCATTGACTTGGTGAGTGCACATTGTTTTTGATCTTGACATATTTATATTTGATTGATCAGGT
GAACTGTGTGAATCTAAAGTGCTCCATACAGATGTTCTGCATTGAAAATATTCTCATTTTATTAGTGGAA
GTGAGTGTATGCCACATCCAATCAATTTCAGCAAACACCCCAGTATGATTTAATGCAAAAAAATGAAGGT
ATCAAACACGCATTACTACTTTGCAGTTAAATATTTAACATTTATTCCAACACGAAAAAAAGCAGTAAAT
AACACTTTGACAAACACGTCAGGACATCTTATTTTTGTCACCCTCACAGGCAATTTAGTATAATATATTA
TATATATATATATATCATATAATAATATTCAGTATAATATATATATATATATCATATTATAATATTCAGT
ATAATATAAAACACAAACACATATATGTATAATATAATATAACATTTTTATTTATTGAGATGCCTCTATG
GACCGTGTTATAAGAAGTAAAGATCAGGAGAAGTAAACATGAAGTGTAATTATGAATACTGATGTTAAAT
TAAGCTATGATGAGTTTTCACTGTTAATTTACCATCTCAATTAAATGTTGATGCCTCCATGACCAAGTTA
AGCAGATGAGACTGAGACAACTGTAGAAGACAAGATGTTCACTTTGCTGAATATAGCTGGCTTGACAGTT
ATCTATGACTCTATAAATATATATATATTTTTTTTTTTATAAAATGATTTATTTATAACTATATATCCAT
TTCTCAGACAGGTGCTTCATATCCCTCACTCCCGTAGCTGTCCATGCTGGATCTGTCCCCGTTGTTTTTA
AAAAGCTAAATAAGTTATTAACATGACTGCATCCAGCGAGCCAAACCTGTCTGGTGTACAGCTACCAGAG
AAGCTTGAGATCCTAGTCACCGGCGTTCCTAGTTCTTTAAACTGTTACAAAGTGTTTGGACCAGCAACTG
AATTGCACTGTAAATTACCACATCAGGGTCTCCGGGGTCAACGCTGCTAAGCAATGGACTGGAAAATTTG
TGACATTGAGTTTTTGGAATAACTGGGAATGCTGGATAACTCTTTGGGTAAAGCTATGGAACAAAAGTAC
CAGCATGAACTAAGAAATGACTGTCACAGCACAACATCAAACACAATGCAAGACAAAGGTTCTCTGCTTT
TGCCTTACTTGACAGAAAAAGTAAGCTCTAGGTTCATCGCATGCAGACAGCAGCAATACATGACATATAT
AAAGGCTGGCTCTTTTCTCCCTTCCATTGAACTGAAACTTCCACTCAGTCAGACTTGCGGGGGATCCACA
GCCTGACTAACTCGACAAACCCCCCCAAACCTAAGGTGAGTTGATCTTTAAGCTTTTTACATTTTCAGCT
CGCATATATCAATTCGCGCGCATTGTCACACTAGCACCCACTAGCGGTCAGACTGCAGATTGCAGCACGA
AACAGGAAGCTGACTCCACATGGTCACATGCTCACTGAAGTGTTGACTTCCCTGACAGCTGTGCACTTTC
TAAACCGGTTTTCTCATTCATTTACAGTTCAGCCGGAATTCACCTCGAGACCATGGCTCCAAAGAAGAAG
CGTAAGGTAACCATGGTGAGCAAGGGCGAGGAGCTGTTCACCGGGGTGGTGCCCATCCTGGTCGAGCTGG
ACGGCGACGTAAACGGCCACAAGTTCAGCGTGTCCGGCGAGGGCGAGGGCGATGCCACCTACGGCAAGCT
GACCCTGAAGTTCATCTGCACCACCGGCAAGCTGCCCGTGCCCTGGCCCACCCTCGTGACCACCCTGACC
TACGGCGTGCAGTGCTTCAGCCGCTACCCCGACCACATGAAGCAGCACGACTTCTTCAAGTCCGCCATGC
CCGAAGGCTACGTCCAGGAGCGCACCATCTTCTTCAAGGACGACGGCAACTACAAGACCCGCGCCGAGGT
GAAGTTCGAGGGCGACACCCTGGTGAACCGCATCGAGCTGAAGGGCATCGACTTCAAGGAGGACGGCAAC
ATCCTGGGGCACAAGCTGGAGTACAACTACAACAGCCACAACGTCTATATCATGGCCGACAAGCAGAAGA
ACGGCATCAAGGTGAACTTCAAGATCCGCCACAACATCGAGGACGGCAGCGTGCAGCTCGCCGACCACTA
CCAGCAGAACACCCCCATCGGCGACGGCCCCGTGCTGCTGCCCGACAACCACTACCTGAGCACCCAGTCC
GCCCTGAGCAAAGACCCCAACGAGAAGCGCGATCACATGGTCCTGCTGGAGTTCGTGACCGCCGCCGGGA
TCACTCTCGGCATGGACGAGCTGTACAAGTAAAGATCTGTGCCTTCTAGTTGCCAGCCATCTGTTGTTTG
CCCCTCCCCCGTGCCTTCCTTGACCCTGGAAGGTGCCACTCCCACTGTCCTTTCCTAATAAAATGAGGAA
ATTGCATCGCATTGTCTGAGTAGGTGTCATTCTATTCTGGGGGGTGGGGTGGGGCAGGACAGCAAGGGGG
AGGATTGGGAAGACAATAGCAGGCATGCTGGGGATGCGGTGGGCTCTATGGCTTCTGAGGCGGAAAGAAC
CAAAGGGCGAATTAATTCATTGATGAGTTTGGACAAACCACAACTAGAATGCAGTGAAAAAAATGCTTTA
TTTGTGAAATTTGTGATGCTATTGCTTTATTTGTAACCATTATAAGCTGCAATAAACAAGTTAACAACAA
CAATTGCATTCATTTTATGTTTCAGGTTCAGGGGGAGGTGTGGGAGGTTTTTTAAAGCAAGTAAAACCTC
TACAAATGTGGTCATTGATGAGTTTGGACAAACCACAACTAGAATGCAGTGAAAAAAATGCTTTATTTGT
GAAATTTGTGATGCTATTGCTTTATTTGTAACCATTATAAGCTGCAATAAACAAGTTAACAACAACAATT
GCATTCATTTTATGTTTCAGGTTCAGGGGGAGGTGTGGGAGGTTTTTTAAAGCAAGTAAAACCTCTACAA
ATGTGGTCATTCAGATCAATTAACCCTCACCCGGGCTAGCGATGCATGGGAGCTCTGACGTACGTTGTCT
AGCAAGGAAG
